Addgene plasmid #193224: Lenti-sgNotch1#2/Cre
Purpose: Lentiviral vector expressing Cre recombinase (driven by mPGK promoter) and an sgRNA against the mouse Notch1 gene
Depositing lab: Julien Sage. Depositing organization: Stanford University. Publication: A multiplexed in vivo approach to identify driver genes in small cell lung cancer. Lee MC, Cai H, Murray CW, Li C, Shue YT, Andrejka L, He AL, Holzem AME, Drainas AP, Ko JH, Coles GL, Kong C, Zhu S, Zhu C, Wang J, van de Rijn M, Petrov DA, Winslow MM, Sage J. Cell Rep. 2023 Jan 13;42(1):111990. doi: 10.1016/j.celrep.2023.111990. PubMed 36640300.
Backbone
  Vector backbone: pLL3.3
  Vector type: Mammalian Expression, Lentiviral, CRISPR
Growth in bacteria
  Bacterial resistance: Ampicillin, 100 μg/mL
  Growth temperature: 37°C
  Growth strain: NEB Stable
  Copy number: High Copy
Gene/Insert
  Gene/Insert name: sgNotch1#2
  gRNA/shRNA sequence: CACCAGCGCACAAGGTTCTG
  Species: M. musculus (mouse)
  Insert size (bp): 20
  Entrez Gene: Notch1 (a.k.a. 9930111A19Rik, Mis6, N1, Tan1, lin-12)
  Promoter: U6
  Cloning method: Restriction Enzyme; 5′ cloning site Unknown (unknown if destroyed); 3′ cloning site Unknown (unknown if destroyed)
Terms and licenses: Academic/Nonprofit Terms; Industry Terms: Not Available to Industry
Depositor comments: Please visit https://www.biorxiv.org/content/10.1101/2022.03.28.485708v1 for bioRxiv preprint.
How to cite: Lenti-sgNotch1#2/Cre was a gift from Julien Sage (Addgene plasmid # 193224 ; http://n2t.net/addgene:193224 ; RRID:Addgene_193224)
