[The description below was written by a language model from this plasmid's Addgene catalogue record and pLannotate feature annotations shown in this document.]
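Description:
Lenti-sgNotch1#2/Cre is an HIV-1-derived lentiviral transfer plasmid built on the pLL3.3 backbone that delivers two components from a single provirus: a CRISPR guide RNA against mouse Notch1 and Cre recombinase. In bacteria it is maintained through a high-copy ColE1/pUC-type origin and selected with ampicillin via the β-lactamase gene. The sequenced plasmid is about 7.8 kb.

The viral genome is transcribed in packaging cells from a CMV enhancer/promoter fused to a truncated 5' LTR. It carries the Ψ packaging signal with an adjoining gag fragment, the Rev response element for Rev-dependent nuclear export, and the cPPT/CTS. A second truncated LTR annotation, preceded by nef-derived sequence, closes the cassette at the 3' end.

Between these elements, a human U6 RNA polymerase III promoter drives the 20-nt Notch1-targeting spacer joined to a Streptococcus pyogenes Cas9 guide scaffold, which the annotation detects as a tracrRNA fragment. Downstream, the mouse PGK promoter drives Cre, followed by a WPRE to enhance transcript stability and expression.

No Cas9 coding sequence is annotated, so the nuclease must be supplied by the target cells or animal. The arrangement suits hosts carrying Cre-dependent alleles, where Cre recombines loxP-flanked sequences in the same transduced cells in which the sgRNA directs disruption of Notch1. The record associates the plasmid with a multiplexed in vivo approach for identifying driver genes in small cell lung cancer. The "#2" in its name suggests it is one of several guides targeting this gene.
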