Features (pLannotate 1.2.2; 21 found; start..end, strand, type, name):
      1..380     +  enhancer       CMV enhancer: human cytomegalovirus immediate early enhancer
    381..580     +  promoter       CMV promoter: human cytomegalovirus (CMV) immediate early promoter
    598..778     +  LTR            5' LTR (truncated): truncated 5' long terminal repeat (LTR) from HIV-1
    825..950     +  misc_feature   HIV-1 Ψ: packaging signal of human immunodeficiency virus type 1
    934..1272    +  CDS            HIV-1 gag (fragment): gag protein from human immunodeficiency virus 1; gag
   1447..1680    +  misc_feature   RRE: The Rev response element (RRE) of HIV-1 allows for Rev-dependent mRNA export from the nucleus to the cytoplasm.
   2057..2157    +  CDS            Rev (fragment): human immunodeficiency virus 1 (HIV-1) Rev protein; rev; enhances nuclear export of unspliced and incompletely spliced viral mRNAs
   2207..2324    +  misc_feature   cPPT/CTS: central polypurine tract and central termination sequence of HIV-1
   2406..2646    +  promoter       U6 promoter: RNA polymerase III promoter for human U6 snRNA
   2694..2761    +  misc_RNA       tracrRNA (fragment): trans-activating CRISPR RNA for the Streptococcus pyogenes CRISPR/Cas9 system
   2814..3306    +  promoter       PGK promoter: mouse phosphoglycerate kinase 1 promoter
   3336..4366    +  CDS            Cre (fragment): site-specific recombinase Cre is a site-specific recombinase from bacteriophage P1. Recombination occurs at loxP sequences.
   4399..4422    +  misc_feature   MCS (fragment): pBluescript multiple cloning site
   4422..5010    +  misc_feature   WPRE: woodchuck hepatitis virus posttranscriptional regulatory element
   5011..5030    +  misc_feature   MCS (fragment): pBluescript multiple cloning site
   5032..5532    +  CDS            nef (fragment): NEF_HV1LA - Experimental evidence at protein level: Swiss-Prot protein existence level 1. Extracellular Nef protein targets CD4(+) T-lymphocytes for apoptosis by interacting with CXCR4 surface receptors. From Human immunodeficiency virus type 1 group M subtype B (isolate Lai) (HIV-1).
   5539..5719    +  LTR            5' LTR (truncated): truncated 5' long terminal repeat (LTR) from HIV-1
   5781..6369    -  rep_origin     ori: high-copy-number ColE1/pMB1/pBR322/pUC origin of replication
   6540..7400    -  CDS            AmpR: β-lactamase; bla; confers resistance to ampicillin, carbenicillin, and related antibiotics
   7401..7505    -  promoter       AmpR promoter: bla
   7564..7616    -  misc_feature   bom (fragment): basis of mobility region from pBR322
>Addgene plasmid #193224 | Lenti-sgNotch1#2/Cre | addgene full sequence | sequence record 379538 | Addgene NGS Result
GACATTGATTATTGACTAGTTATTAATAGTAATCAATTACGGGGTCATTAGTTCATAGCCCATATATGGA
GTTCCGCGTTACATAACTTACGGTAAATGGCCCGCCTGGCTGACCGCCCAACGACCCCCGCCCATTGACG
TCAATAATGACGTATGTTCCCATAGTAACGCCAATAGGGACTTTCCATTGACGTCAATGGGTGGAGTATT
TACGGTAAACTGCCCACTTGGCAGTACATCAAGTGTATCATATGCCAAGTACGCCCCCTATTGACGTCAA
TGACGGTAAATGGCCCGCCTGGCATTATGCCCAGTACATGACCTTATGGGACTTTCCTACTTGGCAGTAC
ATCTACGTATTAGTCATCGCTATTACCATGGTGATGCGGTTTTGGCAGTACATCAATGGGCGTGGATAGC
GGTTTGACTCACGGGGATTTCCAAGTCTCCACCCCATTGACGTCAATGGGAGTTTGTTTTGGCACCAAAA
TCAACGGGACTTTCCAAAATGTCGTAACAACTCCGCCCCATTGACGCAAATGGGCGGTAGGCGTGTACGG
TGGGAGGTCTATATAAGCAGCGCGTTTTGCCTGTACTGGGTCTCTCTGGTTAGACCAGATCTGAGCCTGG
GAGCTCTCTGGCTAACTAGGGAACCCACTGCTTAAGCCTCAATAAAGCTTGCCTTGAGTGCTTCAAGTAG
TGTGTGCCCGTCTGTTGTGTGACTCTGGTAACTAGAGATCCCTCAGACCCTTTTAGTCAGTGTGGAAAAT
CTCTAGCAGTGGCGCCCGAACAGGGACTTGAAAGCGAAAGGGAAACCAGAGGAGCTCTCTCGACGCAGGA
CTCGGCTTGCTGAAGCGCGCACGGCAAGAGGCGAGGGGCGGCGACTGGTGAGTACGCCAAAAATTTTGAC
TAGCGGAGGCTAGAAGGAGAGAGATGGGTGCGAGAGCGTCAGTATTAAGCGGGGGAGAATTAGATCGCGA
TGGGAAAAAATTCGGTTAAGGCCAGGGGGAAAGAAAAAATATAAATTAAAACATATAGTATGGGCAAGCA
GGGAGCTAGAACGATTCGCAGTTAATCCTGGCCTGTTAGAAACATCAGAAGGCTGTAGACAAATACTGGG
ACAGCTACAACCATCCCTTCAGACAGGATCAGAAGAACTTAGATCATTATATAATACAGTAGCAACCCTC
TATTGTGTGCATCAAAGGATAGAGATAAAAGACACCAAGGAAGCTTTAGACAAGATAGAGGAAGAGCAAA
ACAAAAGTAAGACCACCGCACAGCAAGCGGCCGGCCGCTGATCTTCAGACCTGGAGGAGGAGATATGAGG
GACAATTGGAGAAGTGAATTATATAAATATAAAGTAGTAAAAATTGAACCATTAGGAGTAGCACCCACCA
AGGCAAAGAGAAGAGTGGTGCAGAGAGAAAAAAGAGCAGTGGGAATAGGAGCTTTGTTCCTTGGGTTCTT
GGGAGCAGCAGGAAGCACTATGGGCGCAGCGTCAATGACGCTGACGGTACAGGCCAGACAATTATTGTCT
GGTATAGTGCAGCAGCAGAACAATTTGCTGAGGGCTATTGAGGCGCAACAGCATCTGTTGCAACTCACAG
TCTGGGGCATCAAGCAGCTCCAGGCAAGAATCCTGGCTGTGGAAAGATACCTAAAGGATCAACAGCTCCT
GGGGATTTGGGGTTGCTCTGGAAAACTCATTTGCACCACTGCTGTGCCTTGGAATGCTAGTTGGAGTAAT
AAATCTCTGGAACAGATTTGGAATCACACGACCTGGATGGAGTGGGACAGAGAAATTAACAATTACACAA
GCTTAATACACTCCTTAATTGAAGAATCGCAAAACCAGCAAGAAAAGAATGAACAAGAATTATTGGAATT
AGATAAATGGGCAAGTTTGTGGAATTGGTTTAACATAACAAATTGGCTGTGGTATATAAAATTATTCATA
ATGATAGTAGGAGGCTTGGTAGGTTTAAGAATAGTTTTTGCTGTACTTTCTATAGTGAATAGAGTTAGGC
AGGGATATTCACCATTATCGTTTCAGACCCACCTCCCAACCCCGAGGGGACCCGACAGGCCCGAAGGAAT
AGAAGAAGAAGGTGGAGAGAGAGACAGAGACAGATCCATTCGATTAGTGAACGGATCGGCACTGCGTGCG
CCAATTCTGCAGACAAATGGCAGTATTCATCCACAATTTTAAAAGAAAAGGGGGGATTGGGGGGTACAGT
GCAGGGGAAAGAATAGTAGACATAATAGCAACAGACATACAAACTAAAGAATTACAAAAACAAATTACAA
AAATTCAAAATTTTCGGGTTTATTACAGGGACAGCAGAGATCCAGTTTGGTTAGTACCGGGCCCGCTCTA
GCCCTGCAGGAACTGTTTAAACTGTGAGGGCCTATTTCCCATGATTCCTTCATATTTGCATATACGATAC
AAGGCTGTTAGAGAGATAATTGGAATTAATTTGACTGTAAACACAAAGATATTAGTACAAAATACGTGAC
GTAGAAAGTAATAATTTCTTGGGTAGTTTGCAGTTTTAAAATTATGTTTTAAAATGGACTATCATATGCT
TACCGTAACTTGAAAGTATTTCGATTTCTTGGCTTTATATATCTTGTGGAAAGGACCAAACACCGCACCA
GCGCACAAGGTTCTGGTTTAAGAGCTATGCTGGAAACAGCATAGCAAGTTTAAATAAGGCTAGTCCGTTA
TCAACTTGAAAAAGTGGCACCGAGTCGGTGCTTTTTTGTTTGGCGCGCCTATGGCTTAATTAACATGGCG
GCCGCATTCTACCGGGTAGGGGAGGCGCTTTTCCCAAGGCAGTCTGGAGCATGCGCTTTAGCAGCCCCGC
TGGGCACTTGGCGCTACACAAGTGGCCTCTGGCCTCGCACACATTCCACATCCACCGGTAGGCGCCAACC
GGCTCCGTTCTTTGGTGGCCCCTTCGCGCCACCTTCTACTCCTCCCCTAGTCAGGAAGTTCCCCCCCGCC
CCGCAGCTCGCGTCGTGCAGGACGTGACAAATGGAAGTAGCACGTCTCACTAGTCTCGTGCAGATGGACA
GCACCGCTGAGCAATGGAAGCGGGTAGGCCTTTGGGGCAGCGGCCAATAGCAGCTTTGCTCCTTCGCTTT
CTGGGCTCAGAGGCTGGGAAGGGGTGGGTCCGGGGGCGGGCTCAGGGGCGGGCTCAGGGGCGGGGCGGGC
GCCCGAAGGTCCTCCGGAGGCCCGGCATTCTGCACGCTTCAAAAGCGCACGTCTGCCGCGCTGTTCTCCT
CTTCCTCATCTCCGGGACCCGGGATGCCCAAGAAGAAGAGGAAGGTGTCCAATTTACTGACCGTACACCA
AAATTTGCCTGCATTACCGGTCGATGCAACGAGTGATGAGGTTCGCAAGAACCTGATGGACATGTTCAGG
GATCGCCAGGCGTTTTCTGAGCATACCTGGAAAATGCTTCTGTCCGTTTGCCGGTCGTGGGCGGCATGGT
GCAAGTTGAATAACCGGAAATGGTTTCCCGCAGAACCTGAAGATGTTCGCGATTATCTTCTATATCTTCA
GGCGCGCGGTCTGGCAGTAAAAACTATCCAGCAACATTTGGGCCAGCTAAACATGCTTCATCGTCGGTCC
GGGCTGCCACGACCAAGTGACAGCAATGCTGTTTCACTGGTTATGCGGCGGATCCGAAAAGAAAACGTTG
ATGCCGGTGAACGTGCAAAACAGGCTCTAGCGTTCGAACGCACTGATTTCGACCAGGTTCGTTCACTCAT
GGAAAATAGCGATCGCTGCCAGGATATACGTAATCTGGCATTTCTGGGGATTGCTTATAACACCCTGTTA
CGTATAGCCGAAATTGCCAGGATCAGGGTTAAAGATATCTCACGTACTGACGGTGGGAGAATGTTAATCC
ATATTGGCAGAACGAAAACGCTGGTTAGCACCGCAGGTGTAGAGAAGGCACTTAGCCTGGGGGTAACTAA
ACTGGTCGAGCGATGGATTTCCGTCTCTGGTGTAGCTGATGATCCGAATAACTACCTGTTTTGCCGGGTC
AGAAAAAATGGTGTTGCCGCGCCATCTGCCACCAGCCAGCTATCAACTCGCGCCCTGGAAGGGATTTTTG
AAGCAACTCATCGATTGATTTACGGCGCTAAGGATGACTCTGGTCAGAGATACCTGGCCTGGTCTGGACA
CAGTGCCCGTGTCGGAGCCGCGCGAGATATGGCCCGCGCTGGAGTTTCAATACCGGAGATCATGCAAGCT
GGTGGCTGGACCAATGTAAATATTGTCATGAACTATATCCGTAACCTGGATAGTGAAACAGGGGCAATGG
TGCGCCTGCTGGAAGATGGCGATTAGCCATGTTTAAGGGTTCCGGTTCCACTAGGTACAATTCGATATCA
AGCTTATCGATAATCAACCTCTGGATTACAAAATTTGTGAAAGATTGACTGGTATTCTTAACTATGTTGC
TCCTTTTACGCTATGTGGATACGCTGCTTTAATGCCTTTGTATCATGCTATTGCTTCCCGTATGGCTTTC
ATTTTCTCCTCCTTGTATAAATCCTGGTTGCTGTCTCTTTATGAGGAGTTGTGGCCCGTTGTCAGGCAAC
GTGGCGTGGTGTGCACTGTGTTTGCTGACGCAACCCCCACTGGTTGGGGCATTGCCACCACCTGTCAGCT
CCTTTCCGGGACTTTCGCTTTCCCCCTCCCTATTGCCACGGCGGAACTCATCGCCGCCTGCCTTGCCCGC
TGCTGGACAGGGGCTCGGCTGTTGGGCACTGACAATTCCGTGGTGTTGTCGGGGAAATCATCGTCCTTTC
CTTGGCTGCTCGCCTGTGTTGCCACCTGGATTCTGCGCGGGACGTCCTTCTGCTACGTCCCTTCGGCCCT
CAATCCAGCGGACCTTCCTTCCCGCGGCCTGCTGCCGGCTCTGCGGCCTCTTCCGCGTCTTCGCCTTCGC
CCTCAGACGAGTCGGATCTCCCTTTGGGCCGCCTCCCCGCATCGATACCGTCGACCTCGATCGAGACCTA
GAAAAACATGGAGCAATCACAAGTAGCAATACAGCAGCTACCAATGCTGATTGTGCCTGGCTAGAAGCAC
AAGAGGAGGAGGAGGTGGGTTTTCCAGTCACACCTCAGGTACCTTTAAGACCAATGACTTACAAGGCAGC
TGTAGATCTTAGCCACTTTTTAAAAGAAAAGGGGGGACTGGAAGGGCTAATTCACTCCCAACGAAGACAA
GATATCCTTGATCTGTGGATCTACCACACACAAGGCTACTTCCCTGATTGGCAGAACTACACACCAGGGC
CAGGGATCAGATATCCACTGACCTTTGGATGGTGCTACAAGCTAGTACCAGTTGAGCAAGAGAAGGTAGA
AGAAGCCAATGAAGGAGAGAACACCCGCTTGTTACACCCTGTGAGCCTGCATGGGATGGATGACCCGGAG
AGAGAAGTATTAGAGTGGAGGTTTGACAGCCGCCTAGCATTTCATCACATGGCCCGAGAGCTGCATCCGG
ACTGTACTGGGTCTCTCTGGTTAGACCAGATCTGAGCCTGGGAGCTCTCTGGCTAACTAGGGAACCCACT
GCTTAAGCCTCAATAAAGCTTGCCTTGAGTGCTTCAAGTAGTGTGTGCCCGTCTGTTGTGTGACTCTGGT
AACTAGAGATCCCTCAGACCCTTTTAGTCAGTGTGGAAAATCTCTAGCAGCATGTGAGCAAAAGGCCAGC
AAAAGGCCAGGAACCGTAAAAAGGCCGCGTTGCTGGCGTTTTTCCATAGGCTCCGCCCCCCTGACGAGCA
TCACAAAAATCGACGCTCAAGTCAGAGGTGGCGAAACCCGACAGGACTATAAAGATACCAGGCGTTTCCC
CCTGGAAGCTCCCTCGTGCGCTCTCCTGTTCCGACCCTGCCGCTTACCGGATACCTGTCCGCCTTTCTCC
CTTCGGGAAGCGTGGCGCTTTCTCATAGCTCACGCTGTAGGTATCTCAGTTCGGTGTAGGTCGTTCGCTC
CAAGCTGGGCTGTGTGCACGAACCCCCCGTTCAGCCCGACCGCTGCGCCTTATCCGGTAACTATCGTCTT
GAGTCCAACCCGGTAAGACACGACTTATCGCCACTGGCAGCAGCCACTGGTAACAGGATTAGCAGAGCGA
GGTATGTAGGCGGTGCTACAGAGTTCTTGAAGTGGTGGCCTAACTACGGCTACACTAGAAGAACAGTATT
TGGTATCTGCGCTCTGCTGAAGCCAGTTACCTTCGGAAAAAGAGTTGGTAGCTCTTGATCCGGCAAACAA
ACCACCGCTGGTAGCGGTGGTTTTTTTGTTTGCAAGCAGCAGATTACGCGCAGAAAAAAAGGATCTCAAG
AAGATCCTTTGATCTTTTCTACGGGGTCTGACGCTCAGTGGAACGAAAACTCACGTTAAGGGATTTTGGT
CATGAGATTATCAAAAAGGATCTTCACCTAGATCCTTTTAAATTAAAAATGAAGTTTTAAATCAATCTAA
AGTATATATGAGTAAACTTGGTCTGACAGTTACCAATGCTTAATCAGTGAGGCACCTATCTCAGCGATCT
GTCTATTTCGTTCATCCATAGTTGCCTGACTCCCCGTCGTGTAGATAACTACGATACGGGAGGGCTTACC
ATCTGGCCCCAGTGCTGCAATGATACCGCGAGACCCACGCTCACCGGCTCCAGATTTATCAGCAATAAAC
CAGCCAGCCGGAAGGGCCGAGCGCAGAAGTGGTCCTGCAACTTTATCCGCCTCCATCCAGTCTATTAATT
GTTGCCGGGAAGCTAGAGTAAGTAGTTCGCCAGTTAATAGTTTGCGCAACGTTGTTGCCATTGCTACAGG
CATCGTGGTGTCACGCTCGTCGTTTGGTATGGCTTCATTCAGCTCCGGTTCCCAACGATCAAGGCGAGTT
ACATGATCCCCCATGTTGTGCAAAAAAGCGGTTAGCTCCTTCGGTCCTCCGATCGTTGTCAGAAGTAAGT
TGGCCGCAGTGTTATCACTCATGGTTATGGCAGCACTGCATAATTCTCTTACTGTCATGCCATCCGTAAG
ATGCTTTTCTGTGACTGGTGAGTACTCAACCAAGTCATTCTGAGAATAGTGTATGCGGCGACCGAGTTGC
TCTTGCCCGGCGTCAATACGGGATAATACCGCGCCACATAGCAGAACTTTAAAAGTGCTCATCATTGGAA
AACGTTCTTCGGGGCGAAAACTCTCAAGGATCTTACCGCTGTTGAGATCCAGTTCGATGTAACCCACTCG
TGCACCCAACTGATCTTCAGCATCTTTTACTTTCACCAGCGTTTCTGGGTGAGCAAAAACAGGAAGGCAA
AATGCCGCAAAAAAGGGAATAAGGGCGACACGGAAATGTTGAATACTCATACTCTTCCTTTTTCAATATT
ATTGAAGCATTTATCAGGGTTATTGTCTCATGAGCGGATACATATTTGAATGTATTTAGAAAAATAAACA
AATAGGGGTTCCGCGCACATTTCCCCGAAAAGTGCCACCTGACGTCGACGGATCGGGAGATCTCCCGATC
CCCTATGGTGCACTCTCAGTACAATCTGCTCTGATGCCGCATAGTTAAGCCAGTATCTGCTCCCTGCTTG
TGTGTTGGAGGTCGCTGAGTAGTGCGCGAGCAAAATTTAAGCTACAACAAGGCAAGGCTTGACCGACAAT
TGCATGAAGAATCTGCTTAGGGTTAGGCGTTTTGCGCTGCTTCGCGATGTACGGGCCAGATATACGCGTT
